>Addgene plasmid #117879 | CHL1 T101D | addgene full sequence | sequence record 230348 | Addgene NGS Result
AGATCTAACATCCAAAGACGAAAGGTTGAATGAAACCTTTTTGCCATCCGACATCCACAGGTCCATTCTC
ACACATAAGTGCCAAACGCAACAGGAGGGGATACACTAGCAGCAGACCGTTGCAAACGCAGGACCTCCAC
TCCTCTTCTCCTCAACACCCACTTTTGCCATCGAAAAACCAGCCCAGTTATTGGGCTTGATTGGAGCTCG
CTCATTCCAATTCCTTCTATTAGGCTACTAACACCATGACTTTATTAGCCTGTCTATCCTGGCCCCCCTG
GCGAGGTTCATGTTTGTTTATTTCCGAATGCAACAAGCTCCGCATTACACCCGAACATCACTCCAGATGA
GGGCTTTCTGAGTGTGGGGTCAAATAGTTTCATGTTCCCCAAATGGCCCAAAACTGACAGTTTAAACGCT
GTCTTGGAACCTAATATGACAAAAGCGTGATCTCATCCAAGATGAACTAAGTTTGGTTCGTTGAAATGCT
AACGGCCAGTTGGTCAAAAAGAAACTTCCAAAAGTCGGCATACCGTTTGTCTTGTTTGGTATTGATTGAC
GAATGCTCAAAAATAATCTCATTAATGCTTAGCGCAGTCTCTCTATCGCTTCTGAACCCCGGTGCACCTG
TGCCGAAACGCAAATGGGGAAACACCCGCTTTTTGGATGATTATGCATTGTCTCCACATTGTATGCTTCC
AAGATTCTGGTGGGAATACTGCTGATAGCCTAACGTTCATGATCAAAATTTAACTGTTCTAACCCCTACT
TGACAGCAATATATAAACAGAAGGAAGCTGCCCTGTCTTAAACCTTTTTTTTTATCATCATTATTAGCTT
ACTTTCATAATTGCGACTGGTTCCAATTGACAAGCTTTTGATTTTAACGACTTTTAACGACAACTTGAGA
AGATCAAAAAACAACTAATTATTCGAAACGAGGAATTCATGTCTCTTCCTGAAACTAAATCTGATGATAT
CCTTCTTGATGCTTGGGACTTCCAAGGCCGTCCCGCCGATCGCTCAAAAACCGGCGGCTGGGCCAGCGCC
GCCATGATTCTTTGTATTGAGGCCGTGGAGAGGCTGACGACGTTAGGTATCGGAGTTAATCTGGTGACGT
ATTTGACGGGAACTATGCATTTAGGCAATGCAACTGCGGCTAACACCGTTACCAATTTCCTCGGAACTTC
TTTCATGCTCTGTCTCCTCGGTGGCTTCATCGCCGATACCTTTCTCGGCAGGTACCTAGACATTGCTATA
TTCGCCGCAATCCAAGCCACGGGTGTTTCAATCTTAACTCTATCAACAATCATACCGGGACTTCGACCAC
CAAGATGCAATCCAACAACGTCGTCCCACTGCGAACAAGCAAGTGGAATACAACTGACGGTCCTATACTT
AGCCTTATACCTCACCGCTCTAGGAACGGGAGGCGTGAAGGCTAGTGTCTCGGGTTTCGGGTCGGACCAA
TTCGATGAGACCGAACCAAAAGAACGATCGAAAATGACATATTTCTTCAACCGTTTCTTCTTTTGTATCA
ACGTTGGCTCTCTTTTAGCTGTGACGGTCCTTGTCTACGTACAAGACGATGTTGGACGCAAATGGGGCTA
TGGAATTTGCGCGTTTGCGATCGTGCTTGCACTCAGCGTTTTCTTGGCCGGAACAAACCGCTACCGTTTC
AAGAAGTTGATCGGTAGCCCGATGACGCAGGTTGCTGCGGTTATCGTGGCGGCGTGGAGGAATAGGAAGC
TCGAGCTGCCGGCAGATCCGTCCTATCTCTACGATGTGGATGATATTATTGCGGCGGAAGGTTCGATGAA
GGGTAAACAAAAGCTGCCACACACTGAACAATTCCGTTCATTAGATAAGGCAGCAATAAGGGATCAGGAA
GCGGGAGTTACCTCGAATGTATTCAACAAGTGGACACTCTCAACACTAACAGATGTTGAGGAAGTGAAAC
AAATCGTGCGAATGTTACCAATTTGGGCAACATGCATCCTCTTCTGGACCGTCCACGCTCAATTAACGAC
ATTATCAGTCGCACAATCCGAGACATTGGACCGTTCCATCGGGAGCTTCGAGATCCCTCCAGCATCGATG
GCAGTCTTCTACGTCGGTGGCCTCCTCCTAACCACCGCCGTCTATGACCGCGTCGCCATTCGTCTATGCA
AAAAGCTATTCAACTACCCCCATGGTCTAAGACCGCTTCAACGGATCGGTTTGGGGCTTTTCTTCGGATC
AATGGCTATGGCTGTGGCTGCTTTGGTCGAGCTCAAACGTCTTAGAACTGCACACGCTCATGGTCCAACA
GTCAAAACGCTTCCTCTAGGGTTTTATCTACTCATCCCACAATATCTTATTGTCGGTATCGGCGAAGCGT
TAATCTACACAGGACAGTTAGATTTCTTCTTGAGAGAGTGCCCTAAAGGTATGAAAGGGATGAGCACGGG
TCTATTGTTGAGCACATTGGCATTAGGCTTTTTCTTCAGCTCGGTTCTCGTGACAATCGTCGAGAAATTC
ACCGGGAAAGCTCATCCATGGATTGCCGATGATCTCAACAAGGGCCGTCTTTACAATTTCTACTGGCTTG
TGGCCGTACTTGTTGCCTTGAACTTCCTCATTTTCCTAGTTTTCTCCAAGTGGTACGTTTACAAGGAAAA
AAGACTAGCTGAGGTGGGGATTGAGTTGGATGATGAGCCGAGTATTCCAATGGGTCATCATCATCATCAT
CATCATCATCATTAAGTCGACCATCATCATCATCATCATTGAGTTTGTAGCCTTAGACATGACTGTTCCT
CAGTTCAAGTTGGGCACTTACGAGAAGACCGGTCTTGCTAGATTCTAATCAAGAGGATGTCAGAATGCCA
TTTGCCTGAGAGATGCAGGCTTCATTTTTGATACTTTTTTATTTGTAACCTATATAGTATAGGATTTTTT
TTGTCATTTTGTTTCTTCTCGTACGAGCTTGCTCCTGATCAGCCTATCTCGCAGCTGATGAATATCTTGT
GGTAGGGGTTTGGGAAAATCATTCGAGTTTGATGTTTTTCTTGGTATTTCCCACTCCTCTTCAGAGTACA
GAAGATTAAGTGAGACCTTCGTTTGTGCGGATCCCCCACACACCATAGCTTCAAAATGTTTCTACTCCTT
TTTTACTCTTCCAGATTTTCTCGGACTCCGCGCATCGCCGTACCACTTCAAAACACCCAAGCACAGCATA
CTAAATTTCCCCTCTTTCTTCCTCTAGGGTGTCGTTAATTACCCGTACTAAAGGTTTGGAAAAGAAAAAA
GAGACCGCCTCGTTTCTTTTTCTTCGTCGAAAAAGGCAATAAAAATTTTTATCACGTTTCTTTTTCTTGA
AAATTTTTTTTTTTGATTTTTTTCTCTTTCGATGACCTCCCATTGATATTTAAGTTAATAAACGGTCTTC
AATTTCTCAAGTTTCAGTTTCATTTTTCTTGTTCTATTACAACTTTTTTTACTTCTTGCTCATTAGAAAG
AAAGCATAGCAATCTAATCTAAGGGCGGTGTTGACAATTAATCATCGGCATAGTATATCGGCATAGTATA
ATACGACAAGGTGAGGAACTAAACCATGGCCAAGTTGACCAGTGCCGTTCCGGTGCTCACCGCGCGCGAC
GTCGCCGGAGCGGTCGAGTTCTGGACCGACCGGCTCGGGTTCTCCCGGGACTTCGTGGAGGACGACTTCG
CCGGTGTGGTCCGGGACGACGTGACCCTGTTCATCAGCGCGGTCCAGGACCAGGTGGTGCCGGACAACAC
CCTGGCCTGGGTGTGGGTGCGCGGCCTGGACGAGCTGTACGCCGAGTGGTCGGAGGTCGTGTCCACGAAC
TTCCGGGACGCCTCCGGGCCGGCCATGACCGAGATCGGCGAGCAGCCGTGGGGGCGGGAGTTCGCCCTGC
GCGACCCGGCCGGCAACTGCGTGCACTTCGTGGCCGAGGAGCAGGACTGACACGTCCGACGCGGCCCGAC
GGGTCCGAGGCCTCGGAGATCCGTCCCCCTTTTCCTTTGTCGATATCATGTAATTAGTTATGTCACGCTT
ACATTCACGCCCTCCCCCCACATCCGCTCTAACCGAAAAGGAAGGAGTTAGACAACCTGAAGTCTAGGTC
CCTATTTATTTTTTTATAGTTATGTTAGTATTAAGAACGTTATTTATATTTCAAATTTTTCTTTTTTTTC
TGTACAGACGCGTGTACGCATGTAACATTATACTGAAAACCTTGCTTGAGAAGGTTTTGGGACGCTCGAA
GGCTTTAATTTGCAAGCTGGAGACCAACATGTGAGCAAAAGGCCAGCAAAAGGCCAGGAACCGTAAAAAG
GCCGCGTTGCTCTGAGAGATCCCCTCATAATTTCCCCAAAACGTAACCATGTGTGAATAGATTTTGAGTA
AGCAGGGTTGCAGCCACGAGTGAGTCTTCCCTTGTTATTGTGTAGCCAGAATGCCGCAAAACTTCCATGC
CTAAGCGAACTGTTGAGAGTACGTTTCGATTTCTGACTGTGTTAGCCTGGAAGTGCTTGTCCCAACCTTG
TTTCTGAGCATGAACGCCCGCAAGCCAACATGTTAGTTGAAGCATCAGGGCGATTAGCAGCATGATATCA
AAACGCTCTGAGCTGCTCGTTCGGCTATGGCGTAGGCCTAGTCCGTAGGCAGGACTTTTCAAGTCTCGGA
AGGTTTCTTCAATCTGCATTCGCTTCGAATAGATATTAACAAGTTGTTTGGGTGTTCGAATTTCAACAGG
TAAGTTAGTTGCTAGAATCCATGGCTCCTTTGCCGACGCTGAGTAGATTTTAGGTGACGGGTGGTGACAA
TGAGTCCGTGTCGAGCGCTGATTTTTTCGGCCTTTAGAGCGAGATTTATACAATAGAATTTGGCATGAGA
TTGGGTTGCTTTTAGTCAGCCTCTTATAGCCTAAAGTCTTTGAGTGACTAGATGACATATCATGTAAGTT
GCTGATAGGTTTCCAGTTTTCCGCTCCTAGGTCTGCATATTGTACTTTTCCTCTTACTCGACTTAACCAG
TACCAACCCAGCTTCTCAACGGATTTATACCATGGCACTTTAAAGCCAGCATCACTGACAATGAGCGGTG
TGGTGTTACTCGGTAGAATGCTCGCAAGGTCGGCTAGAAATTGGTCATGAGCTTTCTTTGAACATTGCTC
TGAAAGCGGGAACGCTTTCTCATAAAGAGTAACAGAACGACCGTGTAGTGCGACTGAAGCTCGCAATACC
ATAAGCCGTTTTTGCTCACGGATATCAGACCAGTCAACAAGTACAATGGGCATCGTATTGCCCGAACAGA
TAAAGCTAGCATGCCAACGGTATACAGCGAGTCGCTCTTTGTGGAGGTGACGATTACCTAACAATCGGTC
GATTCGTTTGATGTTATGTTTTGTTCTCGCTTTGGTTGGCAGGTTACGGCCAAGTTCGGTAAGAGTGAGA
GTTTTACAGTCAAGTAAGGCGTGGCAAGCCAACGTTAAGCTGTTGAGTCGTTTTAAGTGTAATTCGGGGC
AGAATTGGTAAAGAGAGTCGTGTAAAATATCGAGTTCGCACATTTTGTTGTCTGATTATTGATTTTTGGC
GAAACCATTTGATCATATGACAAGATGTGTATCTACCTTAACTTAATGATTTTGATAAAAATCATTAGGG
GATTCATCAGCGCGTTGCTGGCGTTTTTCCATAGGCTCCGCCCCCCTGACGAGCATCACAAAAATCGACG
CTCAAGTCAGAGGTGGCGAAACCCGACAGGACTATAAAGATACCAGGCGTTTCCCCCTGGAAGCTCCCTC
GTGCGCTCTCCTGTTCCGACCCTGCCGCTTACCGGATACCTGTCCGCCTTTCTCCCTTCGGGAAGCGTGG
CGCTTTCTCATAGCTCACGCTGTAGGTATCTCAGTTCGGTGTAGGTCGTTCGCTCCAAGCTGGGCTGTGT
GCACGAACCCCCCGTTCAGCCCGACCGCTGCGCCTTATCCGGTAACTATCGTCTTGAGTCCAACCCGGTA
AGACACGACTTATCGCCACTGGCAGCAGCCACTGGTAACAGGATTAGCAGAGCGAGGTATGTAGGCGGTG
CTACAGAGTTCTTGAAGTGGTGGCCTAACTACGGCTACACTAGAAGAACAGTATTTGGTATCTGCGCTCT
GCTGAAGCCAGTTACCTTCGGAAAAAGAGTTGGTAGCTCTTGATCCGGCAAACAAACCACCGCTGGTAGC
GGTGGTTTTTTTGTTTGCAAGCAGCAGATTACGCGCAGAAAAAAAGGATCTCAAGAAGATCCTTTGATCT
TTTCTACGGGGTCTGACGCTCAGTGGAACGAAAACTCACGTTAAGGGATTTTGGTCATGAGATC
Features (pLannotate 1.2.2; 12 found; start..end, strand, type, name):
      2..940     +  promoter       AOX1 promoter: Pichia pastoris AOX1; inducible promoter, regulated by methanol
    949..2718    +  CDS            NPF6.3: PTR7_ARATH - Also known as CHL1, NRT1, NRT1.1. Experimental evidence at protein level: Swiss-Prot protein existence level 1. Dual affinity nitrate transporter. Involved in proton- dependent nitrate uptake and in the regulation of the nitrate transporter NRT2.1. Acts also as a nitrate sensor that trigger a specific signaling pathway stimulating lateral root growth and seed germination. The uptake activity is not required for sensor function. Displays an auxin transport facilitation inhibited by high nitrate concentration. Required to prevent auxin accumulation in preemerged lateral root primord
   2719..2736    +  CDS            capTEV™ (fragment): composite tag for in vivo biotinylation, TEV protease cleavage, and 6xHis tagging
   2752..2769    +  CDS            capTEV™ (fragment): composite tag for in vivo biotinylation, TEV protease cleavage, and 6xHis tagging
   2780..2845    +  CDS            AOX1 (fragment): ALOX1_KOMPC - Experimental evidence at protein level: Swiss-Prot protein existence level 1. Major isoform of alcohol oxidase, which catalyzes the oxidation of methanol to formaldehyde and hydrogen peroxide, the first step in the methanol utilization pathway of methylotrophic yeasts. From Komagataella phaffii (strain ATCC 76273 / CBS 7435 / CECT 11047 / NRRL Y-11430 / Wegner 21-1) (Yeast) (Pichia pastoris).
   2849..3095    +  terminator     AOX1 terminator: Pichia pastoris AOX1; transcription terminator for AOX1
   3116..3523    +  promoter       TEF1 promoter: S. cerevisiae TEF1; promoter for EF-1α
   3530..3577    +  promoter       EM7 promoter: synthetic bacterial promoter&nbsp
   3596..3970    +  CDS            BleoR: antibiotic-binding protein; Sh ble from Streptoalloteichus hindustanus; confers resistance to bleomycin, phleomycin, and Zeocin™
   4036..4283    +  terminator     CYC1 terminator: S. cerevisiae CYC1; transcription terminator for CYC1
   5565..5634    +  ncRNA          RNA-OUT: Accession: RF00240 - RNA-OUT
   5696..6284    -  rep_origin     ori: high-copy-number ColE1/pMB1/pBR322/pUC origin of replication
