[The description below was written by a language model from this plasmid's Addgene catalogue record and pLannotate feature annotations shown in this document.]
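Description:
CHL1 T101D is a yeast expression plasmid built on the pPICZc backbone, designed for methanol-inducible protein production in Pichia pastoris (Komagataella phaffii). It is maintained at high copy in E. coli through a ColE1/pUC-type origin. Selection relies on a single Sh ble (BleoR) cassette conferring Zeocin resistance. Tandem S. cerevisiae TEF1 and synthetic bacterial EM7 promoters drive this cassette, followed by a CYC1 terminator, so the same marker works in both yeast and bacteria. The plasmid carries no annotated yeast replication origin, which fits the usual use of pPICZ-type vectors by integration into the host genome, typically at the AOX1 locus.

The payload is an Arabidopsis thaliana coding sequence placed between the AOX1 promoter and AOX1 terminator. The feature table identifies this open reading frame as NPF6.3, also called CHL1 or NRT1.1, a dual-affinity proton-coupled nitrate transporter that also acts as a nitrate sensor. This conflicts with the catalogue's Entrez Gene link, which points to a different locus described as CHS1-like 1; the sequence annotation supports the nitrate transporter. The insert carries a T101D substitution, which replaces a threonine with an acidic residue, a change commonly used to mimic phosphorylation, though the record does not state the rationale. Two short fragments immediately downstream of the coding sequence match a composite TEV-cleavage/6xHis tag, suggesting a C-terminal cleavable affinity tag, although the exact tag design is not specified.

The stated purpose is protein expression. The sequenced plasmid (6,364 nt) also contains a roughly 1.3 kb unannotated stretch and a short RNA-OUT match upstream of the origin, whose roles the record does not explain.
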