Addgene plasmid #117879: CHL1 T101D
Purpose: protein expression
Depositing lab: Geoffrey Chang. Depositing organization: University of California, San Diego (UCSD).
Backbone
  Vector backbone: pPICZc
  Backbone size w/o insert (bp): 3329
  Vector type: Yeast Expression
Growth in bacteria
  Bacterial resistance: Bleocin (Zeocin), 50 μg/mL
  Growth temperature: 37°C
  Growth strain: DH5alpha
  Copy number: High Copy
Gene/Insert
  Gene/Insert name: CHL1 T101D
  Species: A. thaliana (mustard weed)
  Mutation: T101D
  Entrez Gene: AT5G40090 (a.k.a. AT5G40090, CHL1, CHS1-like 1, MUD12.70, MUD12_70)
  Promoter: AOX
  Cloning method: Unknown
  Sequencing primers: 5′ GACTGGTTCCAATTGACAAGC; 3′ GCAAATGGCATTCTGACATCC
Terms and licenses: Academic/Nonprofit Terms; Industry Terms: Not Available to Industry
How to cite: CHL1 T101D was a gift from Geoffrey Chang (Addgene plasmid # 117879 ; http://n2t.net/addgene:117879 ; RRID:Addgene_117879)
