>Addgene plasmid #117879 | CHL1 T101D | depositor partial sequence | sequence record 222690 | insert sequence
ATGTCTCTTCCTGAAACTAAATCTGATGATATCCTTCTTGATGCTTGGGACTTCCAAGGCCGTCCCGCCG
ATCGCTCAAAAACCGGCGGCTGGGCCAGCGCCGCCATGATTCTTTGTATTGAGGCCGTGGAGAGGCTGAC
GACGTTAGGTATCGGAGTTAATCTGGTGACGTATTTGACGGGAACTATGCATTTAGGCAATGCAACTGCG
GCTAACACCGTTACCAATTTCCTCGGAACTTCTTTCATGCTCTGTCTCCTCGGTGGCTTCATCGCCGATA
CCTTTCTCGGCAGGTACCTAACGATTGCTATATTCGCCGCAATCCAAGCCACGGGTGTTTCAATCTTAAC
TCTATCAACAATCATACCGGGACTTCGACCACCAAGATGCAATCCAACAACGTCGTCTCACTGCGAACAA
GCAAGTGGAATACAACTGACGGTCCTATACTTAGCCTTATACCTCACCGCTCTAGGAACGGGAGGCGTGA
AGGCTAGTGTCTCGGGTTTCGGGTCGGACCAATTCGATGAGACCGAACCAAAAGAACGATCGAAAATGAC
ATATTTCTTCAACCGTTTCTTCTTTTGTATCAACGTTGGCTCTCTTTTAGCTGTGACGGTCCTTGTCTAC
GTACAAGACGATGTTGGACGCAAATGGGGCTATGGAATTTGCGCGTTTGCGATCGTGCTTGCACTCAGCG
TTTTCTTGGCCGGAACAAACCGCTACCGTTTCAAGAAGTTGATCGGTAGCCCGATGACGCAGGTTGCTGC
GGTTATCGTGGCGGCGTGGAGGAATAGGAAGCTCGAGCTGCCGGCAGATCCGTCCTATCTCTACGATGTG
GATGATATTATTGCGGCGGAAGGTTCGATGAAGGGTAAACAAAAGCTGCCACACACTGAACAATTCCGTT
CATTAGATAAGGCAGCAATAAGGGATCAGGAAGCGGGAGTTACCTCGAATGTATTCAACAAGTGGACACT
CTCAACACTAACAGATGTTGAGGAAGTGAAACAAATCGTGCGAATGTTACCAATTTGGGCAACATGCATC
CTCTTCTGGACCGTCCACGCTCAATTAACGACATTATCAGTCGCACAATCCGAGACATTGGACCGTTCCA
TCGGGAGCTTCGAGATCCCTCCAGCATCGATGGCAGTCTTCTACGTCGGTGGCCTCCTCCTAACCACCGC
CGTCTATGACCGCGTCGCCATTCGTCTATGCAAAAAGCTATTCAACTACCCCCATGGTCTAAGACCGCTT
CAACGGATCGGTTTGGGGCTTTTCTTCGGATCAATGGCTATGGCTGTGGCTGCTTTGGTCGAGCTCAAAC
GTCTTAGAACTGCACACGCTCATGGTCCAACAGTCAAAACGCTTCCTCTAGGGTTTTATCTACTCATCCC
ACAATATCTTATTGTCGGTATCGGCGAAGCGTTAATCTACACAGGACAGTTAGATTTCTTCTTGAGAGAG
TGCCCTAAAGGTATGAAAGGGATGAGCACGGGTCTATTGTTGAGCACATTGGCATTAGGCTTTTTCTTCA
GCTCGGTTCTCGTGACAATCGTCGAGAAATTCACCGGGAAAGCTCATCCATGGATTGCCGATGATCTCAA
CAAGGGCCGTCTTTACAATTTCTACTGGCTTGTGGCCGTACTTGTTGCCTTGAACTTCCTCATTTTCCTA
GTTTTCTCCAAGTGGTACGTTTACAAGGAAAAAAGACTAGCTGAGGTGGGGATTGAGTTGGATGATGAGC
CGAGTATTCCAATGGGTCAT
